>Addgene plasmid #138385 | pPVxRF3 | depositor full sequence | sequence record 267227 | pPVxRF3 sequence 5241 bps
GGTACCCGTCTCACCTACGCCCCCAACTGAGAGAACTCAAAGGTTACCCCAGTTGGGGCACTACGGCGCG
CCCAAAATGGTGAGCAAGGGCGAGGAGCTGTTCACCGGGGTGGTGCCCATCCTGGTCGAGCTGGACGGCG
ACGTAAACGGCCACAAGTTCAGCGTGTCCGGCGAGGGCGAGGGCGATGCCACCTACGGCAAGCTGACCCT
GAAGCTCATCTGCACCACCGGCAAGCTGCCCGTGCCCTGGCCCACCCTCGTGACCACCCTGGGCTACGGC
CTGCAGTGCTTCGCCCGCTACCCCGACCACATGAAGCAGCACGACTTCTTCAAGTCCGCCATGCCCGAAG
GCTACGTCCAGGAGCGCACCATCTTCTTCAAGGACGACGGCAACTACAAGACCCGCGCCGAGGTGAAGTT
CGAGGGCGACACCCTGGTGAACCGCATCGAGCTGAAGGGCATCGACTTCAAGGAGGACGGCAACATCCTG
GGGCACAAGCTGGAGTACAACTACAACAGCCACAACGTCTATATCACCGCCGACAAGCAGAAGAACGGCA
TCAAGGCCAACTTCAAGATCCGCCACAACATCGAGGACGGCGGCGTGCAGCTCGCCGACCACTACCAGCA
GAACACCCCCATCGGCGACGGCCCCGTGCTGCTGCCCGACAACCACTACCTGAGCTACCAGTCCGCCCTG
AGCAAAGACCCCAACGAGAAGCGCGATCACATGGTCCTGCTGGAGTTCGTGACCGCCGCCGGGATCACTC
TCGGCATGGACGAGCTGTACAAGTAAGCGGCCGCATAACTTCGTATAGCATACATTATACGAAGTTATAT
TCGAATCGGAAATCAATCGAATTCTCGATCAATGTTTTGCGAAAAAAAATGAAACGAGAACAAATGAATT
CAGTTGTAAAAGATTTGTTCTCTTAACAACGTAATCAATAAAGTCGGATCCAATTTTGTTCACAAGTCTA
AACAATTATGGTTTTTGTTGGGGTTTCTTATAATTAATAAGAGAGATATCAATCATTTTACGAGGATTAT
GAGACTGCGTTTTGTAGTCCAAGAAAGCTGATTAATGTTTAGAGTGTTGGTATAAATGTTAATAGGCTCA
TTAATGTAGGGCATGCGACGTCAGGCCTAAGCTTGAGCTCGCCCGGGGATCTAATTCAATTAGAGACTAA
TTCAATTAGAGCTAATTCAATTAGGATCAGCTTATCGATTTCGAACCCTCGACCGCCGGAGTATAAATAG
AGGCGCTTCGTCTACGGAGCGACAATTCAATTCAAACAAGCAAAGTGAACACGTCGCTAAGCGAAAGCTA
AGCAAATAAACAAGCGCAGCTGAACAAGCTAAACAATCGGGCAAAATGGATAGCACTGAGAACGTCATCA
AGCCCTTCATGCGCTTCAAGGTGCACATGGAGGGCTCCGTGAACGGCCACGAGTTCGAGATCGAGGGCGA
GGGCGAGGGCAAGCCCTACGAGGGCACCCAGACCGCCAAGCTGCAGGTGACCAAGGGCGGCCCCCTGCCC
TTCGCCTGGGACATCCTGTCCCCCCAGTTCCAGTACGGCTCCAAGGTGTACGTGAAGCACCCCGCCGACA
TCCCCGACTACAAGAAGCTGTCCTTCCCCGAGGGCTTCAAGTGGGAGCGCGTGATGAACTTCGAGGACGG
CGGCGTGGTGACCGTGACCCAGGACTCCTCCCTGCAGGACGGCACCTTCATCTACCACGTGAAGTTCATC
GGCGTGAACTTCCCCTCCGACGGCCCCGTAATGCAGAAGAAGACTCTGGGCTGGGAGCCCTCCACCGAGC
GCCTGTACCCCCGCGACGGCGTGCTGAAGGGCGAGATCCACAAGGCGCTGAAGCTGAAGGGCGGCGGCCA
CTACCTGGTGGAGTTCAAGTCAATCTACATGGCCAAGAAGCCCGTGAAGCTGCCCGGCTACTACTACGTG
GACTCCAAGCTGGACATCACCTCCCACAACGAGGACTACACCGTGGTGGAGCAGTACGAGCGCGCCGAGG
CCCGCCACCACCTGTTCCAGTAGCCATGGCTAGATCATAATCAGCCATACCACATTTGTAGAGGTTTTAC
TTGCTTTAAAAAACCTCCCACACCTCCCCCTGAACCTGAAACATAAAATGAATGCAATTGTTGTTGTTAA
CTTGTTTATTGCAGCTTATAATGGTTACAAATAAAGCAATAGCATCACAAATTTCACAAATAAAGCATTT
TTTTCACTGCATTCTAGTTGTGGTTTGTCCAAACTCATCAATGTATCAAGCTTATAACTTCGTATAGCAT
ACATTATACGAAGTTATATGCATGAAGTTCCTATTCTTCAAATAGTATAGGAACTTCCGAGACGCCGCGG
TGGAGCTCCAGCTTTTGTTCCCTTTAGTGAGGGTTAATTGCGCGCTTGGCGTAATCATGGTCATAGCTGT
TTCCTGTGTGAAATTGTTATCCGCTCACAATTCCACACAACATACGAGCCGGAAGCATAAAGTGTAAAGC
CTGGGGTGCCTAATGAGTGAGCTAACTCACATTAATTGCGTTGCGCTCACTGCCCGCTTTCCAGTCGGGA
AACCTGTCGTGCCAGCTGCATTAATGAATCGGCCAACGCGCGGGGAGAGGCGGTTTGCGTATTGGGCGCT
CTTCCGCTTCCTCGCTCACTGACTCGCTGCGCTCGGTCGTTCGGCTGCGGCGAGCGGTATCAGCTCACTC
AAAGGCGGTAATACGGTTATCCACAGAATCAGGGGATAACGCAGGAAAGAACATGTGAGCAAAAGGCCAG
CAAAAGGCCAGGAACCGTAAAAAGGCCGCGTTGCTGGCGTTTTTCCATAGGCTCCGCCCCCCTGACGAGC
ATCACAAAAATCGACGCTCAAGTCAGAGGTGGCGAAACCCGACAGGACTATAAAGATACCAGGCGTTTCC
CCCTGGAAGCTCCCTCGTGCGCTCTCCTGTTCCGACCCTGCCGCTTACCGGATACCTGTCCGCCTTTCTC
CCTTCGGGAAGCGTGGCGCTTTCTCATAGCTCACGCTGTAGGTATCTCAGTTCGGTGTAGGTCGTTCGCT
CCAAGCTGGGCTGTGTGCACGAACCCCCCGTTCAGCCCGACCGCTGCGCCTTATCCGGTAACTATCGTCT
TGAGTCCAACCCGGTAAGACACGACTTATCGCCACTGGCAGCAGCCACTGGTAACAGGATTAGCAGAGCG
AGGTATGTAGGCGGTGCTACAGAGTTCTTGAAGTGGTGGCCTAACTACGGCTACACTAGAAGGACAGTAT
TTGGTATCTGCGCTCTGCTGAAGCCAGTTACCTTCGGAAAAAGAGTTGGTAGCTCTTGATCCGGCAAACA
AACCACCGCTGGTAGCGGTGGTTTTTTTGTTTGCAAGCAGCAGATTACGCGCAGAAAAAAAGGATCTCAA
GAAGATCCTTTGATCTTTTCTACGGGGTCTGACGCTCAGTGGAACGAAAACTCACGTTAAGGGATTTTGG
TCATGAGATTATCAAAAAGGATCTTCACCTAGATCCTTTTAAATTAAAAATGAAGTTTTAAATCAATCTA
AAGTATATATGAGTAAACTTGGTCTGACAGTTACCAATGCTTAATCAGTGAGGCACCTATCTCAGCGATC
TGTCTATTTCGTTCATCCATAGTTGCCTGACTCCCCGTCGTGTAGATAACTACGATACGGGAGGGCTTAC
CATCTGGCCCCAGTGCTGCAATGATACCGCGAGACCCACGCTCACCGGCTCCAGATTTATCAGCAATAAA
CCAGCCAGCCGGAAGGGCCGAGCGCAGAAGTGGTCCTGCAACTTTATCCGCCTCCATCCAGTCTATTAAT
TGTTGCCGGGAAGCTAGAGTAAGTAGTTCGCCAGTTAATAGTTTGCGCAACGTTGTTGCCATTGCTACAG
GCATCGTGGTGTCACGCTCGTCGTTTGGTATGGCTTCATTCAGCTCCGGTTCCCAACGATCAAGGCGAGT
TACATGATCCCCCATGTTGTGCAAAAAAGCGGTTAGCTCCTTCGGTCCTCCGATCGTTGTCAGAAGTAAG
TTGGCCGCAGTGTTATCACTCATGGTTATGGCAGCACTGCATAATTCTCTTACTGTCATGCCATCCGTAA
GATGCTTTTCTGTGACTGGTGAGTACTCAACCAAGTCATTCTGAGAATAGTGTATGCGGCGACCGAGTTG
CTCTTGCCCGGCGTCAATACGGGATAATACCGCGCCACATAGCAGAACTTTAAAAGTGCTCATCATTGGA
AAACGTTCTTCGGGGCGAAAACTCTCAAGGATCTTACCGCTGTTGAGATCCAGTTCGATGTAACCCACTC
GTGCACCCAACTGATCTTCAGCATCTTTTACTTTCACCAGCGTTTCTGGGTGAGCAAAAACAGGAAGGCA
AAATGCCGCAAAAAAGGGAATAAGGGCGACACGGAAATGTTGAATACTCATACTCTTCCTTTTTCAATAT
TATTGAAGCATTTATCAGGGTTATTGTCTCATGAGCGGATACATATTTGAATGTATTTAGAAAAATAAAC
AAATAGGGGTTCCGCGCACATTTCCCCGAAAAGTGCCACCTG
[124 nt withheld, positions 4593-4716]
C
[91 nt withheld, positions 4718-4808]
A
[49 nt withheld, positions 4810-4858]
CCTTTGACGTTGGAGTCCACGTTCTTT
[37 nt withheld, positions 4886-4922]
ACCCTATCTCGGTCTATTCTTTTGATTTATAAGGGATTTTGCCGATTTCGGCCTATTGGTTAAAAAATGA
GCTGATTTAACAAAAATTTAACGCGAATTTTAACAAAATATTAACGCTTACAATTTCCATTCGCCATTCA
GGCTGCGCAACTGTTGGGAAGGGCGATCGGTGCGGGCCTCTTCGCTATTACGCCAGCTGGCGAAAGGGGG
ATGTGCTGCAAGGCGATTAAGTTGGGTAACGCCAGGGTTTTCCCAGTCACGACGTTGTAAAACGACGGCC
AGTGAGCGCGCGTAATACGACTCACTATAGGGCGAATTG
Features (pLannotate 1.2.2; 19 found; start..end, strand, type, name):
     14..64      -  protein_bind   phage φC31 attP (fragment): attachment site of phage φC31 phage φC31 integrase
     77..793     +  CDS            Venus: Venus is a basic (constitutively fluorescent) yellow fluorescent protein published in 2002, derived from Aequorea victoria. It is reported to be a rapidly-maturing weak dimer with moderate acid sensitivity.
    805..838     +  protein_bind   loxP: Cre-mediated recombination occurs in the 8-bp core sequence (GCATACAT). Cre recombinase
   1246..1368    +  promoter       hsp70 promoter (fragment): Drosophila melanogaster hsp70Bb promoter
   1376..2053    +  CDS            DsRed-Express2: noncytotoxic tetrameric variant of DsRed fluorescent protein (Strack et al., 2008) mammalian codon-optimized
   2063..2146    +  CDS            large T antigen (fragment): large T antigen from SV40 (simian virus 40)
   2169..2250    +  polyA_signal   SV40 poly(A) signal: SV40 polyadenylation signal
   2294..2327    +  protein_bind   loxP: Cre-mediated recombination occurs in the 8-bp core sequence (GCATACAT). Cre recombinase
   2401..2419    -  promoter       T3 promoter: promoter for bacteriophage T3 RNA polymerase
   2464..2480    -  protein_bind   lac operator: The lac repressor binds to the lac operator to inhibit transcription in E. coli. This inhibition can be relieved by adding lactose or isopropyl-β-D-thiogalactopyranoside (IPTG). lac repressor encoded by lacI
   2488..2518    -  promoter       lac promoter: promoter for the E. coli lac operon
   2533..2554    -  protein_bind   CAP binding site: CAP binding activates transcription in the presence of cAMP. E. coli catabolite activator protein
   2567..2659    -  CDS            lacI (fragment): lac repressor; lacI; The lac repressor binds to the lac operator to inhibit transcription in E. coli. This inhibition can be relieved by adding lactose or isopropyl-β-D-thiogalactopyranoside (IPTG).
   2842..3430    -  rep_origin     ori: high-copy-number ColE1/pMB1/pBR322/pUC origin of replication
   3601..4461    -  CDS            AmpR: β-lactamase; bla; confers resistance to ampicillin, carbenicillin, and related antibiotics
   4462..4566    -  promoter       AmpR promoter: bla
   4593..5021    +  rep_origin     f1 ori (sequence partly withheld): f1 bacteriophage origin of replication; arrow indicates direction of (+) strand synthesis
   5052..5207    -  CDS            lacZα (fragment): LacZα fragment of β-galactosidase; lacZ fragment
   5215..5233    +  promoter       T7 promoter: promoter for bacteriophage T7 RNA polymerase
