>Addgene plasmid #138385 | pPVxRF3 | addgene full sequence | sequence record 275173 | Addgene NGS Result
GTAACGCCAGGGTTTTCCCAGTCACGACGTTGTAAAACGACGGCCAGTGAGCGCGCGTAATACGACTCAC
TATAGGGCGAATTGGGTACCCGTCTCACCTACGCCCCCAACTGAGAGAACTCAAAGGTTACCCCAGTTGG
GGCACTACGGCGCGCCCAAAATGGTGAGCAAGGGCGAGGAGCTGTTCACCGGGGTGGTGCCCATCCTGGT
CGAGCTGGACGGCGACGTAAACGGCCACAAGTTCAGCGTGTCCGGCGAGGGCGAGGGCGATGCCACCTAC
GGCAAGCTGACCCTGAAGCTCATCTGCACCACCGGCAAGCTGCCCGTGCCCTGGCCCACCCTCGTGACCA
CCCTGGGCTACGGCCTGCAGTGCTTCGCCCGCTACCCCGACCACATGAAGCAGCACGACTTCTTCAAGTC
CGCCATGCCCGAAGGCTACGTCCAGGAGCGCACCATCTTCTTCAAGGACGACGGCAACTACAAGACCCGC
GCCGAGGTGAAGTTCGAGGGCGACACCCTGGTGAACCGCATCGAGCTGAAGGGCATCGACTTCAAGGAGG
ACGGCAACATCCTGGGGCACAAGCTGGAGTACAACTACAACAGCCACAACGTCTATATCACCGCCGACAA
GCAGAAGAACGGCATCAAGGCCAACTTCAAGATCCGCCACAACATCGAGGACGGCGGCGTGCAGCTCGCC
GACCACTACCAGCAGAACACCCCCATCGGCGACGGCCCCGTGCTGCTGCCCGACAACCACTACCTGAGCT
ACCAGTCCGCCCTGAGCAAAGACCCCAACGAGAAGCGCGATCACATGGTCCTGCTGGAGTTCGTGACCGC
CGCCGGGATCACTCTCGGCATGGACGAGCTGTACAAGTAAGCGGCCGCATAACTTCGTATAGCATACATT
ATACGAAGTTATATTCGAATCGGAAATCAATCGAATTCTCGATCAATGTTTTGCGAAAAAAAATGAAACG
AGAACAAATGAATTCAGTTGTAAAAGATTTGTTCTCTTAACAACGTAATCAATAAAGTCGGATCCAATTT
TGTTCACAAGTCTAAACAATTATGGTTTTTGTTGGGGTTTCTTATAATTAATAAGAGAGATATCAATCAT
TTTACGAGGATTATGAGACTGCGTTTTGTAGTCCAAGAAAGCTGATTAATGTTTAGAGTGTTGGTATAAA
TGTTAATAGGCTCATTAATGTAGGGCATGCGACGTCAGGCCTAAGCTTGAGCTCGCCCGGGGATCTAATT
CAATTAGAGACTAATTCAATTAGAGCTAATTCAATTAGGATCAGCTTATCGATTTCGAACCCTCGACCGC
CGGAGTATAAATAGAGGCGCTTCGTCTACGGAGCGACAATTCAATTCAAACAAGCAAAGTGAACACGTCG
CTAAGCGAAAGCTAAGCAAATAAACAAGCGCAGCTGAACAAGCTAAACAATCGGGCAAAATGGATAGCAC
TGAGAACGTCATCAAGCCCTTCATGCGCTTCAAGGTGCACATGGAGGGCTCCGTGAACGGCCACGAGTTC
GAGATCGAGGGCGAGGGCGAGGGCAAGCCCTACGAGGGCACCCAGACCGCCAAGCTGCAGGTGACCAAGG
GCGGCCCCCTGCCCTTCGCCTGGGACATCCTGTCCCCCCAGTTCCAGTACGGCTCCAAGGTGTACGTGAA
GCACCCCGCCGACATCCCCGACTACAAGAAGCTGTCCTTCCCCGAGGGCTTCAAGTGGGAGCGCGTGATG
AACTTCGAGGACGGCGGCGTGGTGACCGTGACCCAGGACTCCTCCCTGCAGGACGGCACCTTCATCTACC
ACGTGAAGTTCATCGGCGTGAACTTCCCCTCCGACGGCCCCGTAATGCAGAAGAAGACTCTGGGCTGGGA
GCCCTCCACCGAGCGCCTGTACCCCCGCGACGGCGTGCTGAAGGGCGAGATCCACAAGGCGCTGAAGCTG
AAGGGCGGCGGCCACTACCTGGTGGAGTTCAAGTCAATCTACATGGCCAAGAAGCCCGTGAAGCTGCCCG
GCTACTACTACGTGGACTCCAAGCTGGACATCACCTCCCACAACGAGGACTACACCGTGGTGGAGCAGTA
CGAGCGCGCCGAGGCCCGCCACCACCTGTTCCAGTAGCCATGGCTAGATCATAATCAGCCATACCACATT
TGTAGAGGTTTTACTTGCTTTAAAAAACCTCCCACACCTCCCCCTGAACCTGAAACATAAAATGAATGCA
ATTGTTGTTGTTAACTTGTTTATTGCAGCTTATAATGGTTACAAATAAAGCAATAGCATCACAAATTTCA
CAAATAAAGCATTTTTTTCACTGCATTCTAGTTGTGGTTTGTCCAAACTCATCAATGTATCAAGCTTATA
ACTTCGTATAGCATACATTATACGAAGTTATATGCATGAAGTTCCTATTCTTCAAATAGTATAGGAACTT
CCGAGACGCCGCGGTGGAGCTCCAGCTTTTGTTCCCTTTAGTGAGGGTTAATTGCGCGCTTGGCGTAATC
ATGGTCATAGCTGTTTCCTGTGTGAAATTGTTATCCGCTCACAATTCCACACAACATACGAGCCGGAAGC
ATAAAGTGTAAAGCCTGGGGTGCCTAATGAGTGAGCTAACTCACATTAATTGCGTTGCGCTCACTGCCCG
CTTTCCAGTCGGGAAACCTGTCGTGCCAGCTGCATTAATGAATCGGCCAACGCGCGGGGAGAGGCGGTTT
GCGTATTGGGCGCTCTTCCGCTTCCTCGCTCACTGACTCGCTGCGCTCGGTCGTTCGGCTGCGGCGAGCG
GTATCAGCTCACTCAAAGGCGGTAATACGGTTATCCACAGAATCAGGGGATAACGCAGGAAAGAACATGT
GAGCAAAAGGCCAGCAAAAGGCCAGGAACCGTAAAAAGGCCGCGTTGCTGGCGTTTTTCCATAGGCTCCG
CCCCCCTGACGAGCATCACAAAAATCGACGCTCAAGTCAGAGGTGGCGAAACCCGACAGGACTATAAAGA
TACCAGGCGTTTCCCCCTGGAAGCTCCCTCGTGCGCTCTCCTGTTCCGACCCTGCCGCTTACCGGATACC
TGTCCGCCTTTCTCCCTTCGGGAAGCGTGGCGCTTTCTCATAGCTCACGCTGTAGGTATCTCAGTTCGGT
GTAGGTCGTTCGCTCCAAGCTGGGCTGTGTGCACGAACCCCCCGTTCAGCCCGACCGCTGCGCCTTATCC
GGTAACTATCGTCTTGAGTCCAACCCGGTAAGACACGACTTATCGCCACTGGCAGCAGCCACTGGTAACA
GGATTAGCAGAGCGAGGTATGTAGGCGGTGCTACAGAGTTCTTGAAGTGGTGGCCTAACTACGGCTACAC
TAGAAGAACAGTATTTGGTATCTGCGCTCTGCTGAAGCCAGTTACCTTCGGAAAAAGAGTTGGTAGCTCT
TGATCCGGCAAACAAACCACCGCTGGTAGCGGTGGTTTTTTTGTTTGCAAGCAGCAGATTACGCGCAGAA
AAAAAGGATCTCAAGAAGATCCTTTGATCTTTTCTACGGGGTCTGACGCTCAGTGGAACGAAAACTCACG
TTAAGGGATTTTGGTCATGAGATTATCAAAAAGGATCTTCACCTAGATCCTTTTAAATTAAAAATGAAGT
TTTAAATCAATCTAAAGTATATATGAGTAAACTTGGTCTGACAGTTACCAATGCTTAATCAGTGAGGCAC
CTATCTCAGCGATCTGTCTATTTCGTTCATCCATAGTTGCCTGACTCCCCGTCGTGTAGATAACTACGAT
ACGGGAGGGCTTACCATCTGGCCCCAGTGCTGCAATGATACCGCGAGACCCACGCTCACCGGCTCCAGAT
TTATCAGCAATAAACCAGCCAGCCGGAAGGGCCGAGCGCAGAAGTGGTCCTGCAACTTTATCCGCCTCCA
TCCAGTCTATTAATTGTTGCCGGGAAGCTAGAGTAAGTAGTTCGCCAGTTAATAGTTTGCGCAACGTTGT
TGCCATTGCTACAGGCATCGTGGTGTCACGCTCGTCGTTTGGTATGGCTTCATTCAGCTCCGGTTCCCAA
CGATCAAGGCGAGTTACATGATCCCCCATGTTGTGCAAAAAAGCGGTTAGCTCCTTCGGTCCTCCGATCG
TTGTCAGAAGTAAGTTGGCCGCAGTGTTATCACTCATGGTTATGGCAGCACTGCATAATTCTCTTACTGT
CATGCCATCCGTAAGATGCTTTTCTGTGACTGGTGAGTACTCAACCAAGTCATTCTGAGAATAGTGTATG
CGGCGACCGAGTTGCTCTTGCCCGGCGTCAATACGGGATAATACCGCGCCACATAGCAGAACTTTAAAAG
TGCTCATCATTGGAAAACGTTCTTCGGGGCGAAAACTCTCAAGGATCTTACCGCTGTTGAGATCCAGTTC
GATGTAACCCACTCGTGCACCCAACTGATCTTCAGCATCTTTTACTTTCACCAGCGTTTCTGGGTGAGCA
AAAACAGGAAGGCAAAATGCCGCAAAAAAGGGAATAAGGGCGACACGGAAATGTTGAATACTCATACTCT
TCCTTTTTCAATATTATTGAAGCATTTATCAGGGTTATTGTCTCATGAGCGGATACATATTTGAATGTAT
TTAGAAAAATAAACAAATAGGGGTTCCGCGCACATTTCCCCGAAAAGTGCCACCTAAATTGTAAGCGTTA
ATATTTTGTTAAAATTCGCGTTAAATTTTTGTTAAATCAGCTCATTTTTTAACCAATAGGCCGAAATCGG
CAAAATCCCTTATAAATCAAAAGAATAGACCGAGATAGGGT
[37 nt withheld, positions 4802-4838]
AAAGAACGTGGACTCCAACGTCAAAGG
[49 nt withheld, positions 4866-4914]
T
[91 nt withheld, positions 4916-5006]
G
[124 nt withheld, positions 5008-5131]
CCCATTCGCCATTCAGGCTGCGCAACTGTTGGGAAGGGCGATCGGTGCGGGCCTCTTCGCTATTACGCCA
GCTGGCGAAAGGGGGATGTGCTGCAAGGCGATTAAGTTGG
Features (pLannotate 1.2.2; 19 found; start..end, strand, type, name):
     58..76      +  promoter       T7 promoter: promoter for bacteriophage T7 RNA polymerase
     98..148     -  protein_bind   phage φC31 attP (fragment): attachment site of phage φC31 phage φC31 integrase
    161..877     +  CDS            Venus: Venus is a basic (constitutively fluorescent) yellow fluorescent protein published in 2002, derived from Aequorea victoria. It is reported to be a rapidly-maturing weak dimer with moderate acid sensitivity.
    889..922     +  protein_bind   loxP: Cre-mediated recombination occurs in the 8-bp core sequence (GCATACAT). Cre recombinase
   1330..1452    +  promoter       hsp70 promoter (fragment): Drosophila melanogaster hsp70Bb promoter
   1460..2137    +  CDS            DsRed-Express2: noncytotoxic tetrameric variant of DsRed fluorescent protein (Strack et al., 2008) mammalian codon-optimized
   2147..2230    +  CDS            large T antigen (fragment): large T antigen from SV40 (simian virus 40)
   2253..2334    +  polyA_signal   SV40 poly(A) signal: SV40 polyadenylation signal
   2378..2411    +  protein_bind   loxP: Cre-mediated recombination occurs in the 8-bp core sequence (GCATACAT). Cre recombinase
   2485..2503    -  promoter       T3 promoter: promoter for bacteriophage T3 RNA polymerase
   2548..2564    -  protein_bind   lac operator: The lac repressor binds to the lac operator to inhibit transcription in E. coli. This inhibition can be relieved by adding lactose or isopropyl-β-D-thiogalactopyranoside (IPTG). lac repressor encoded by lacI
   2572..2602    -  promoter       lac promoter: promoter for the E. coli lac operon
   2617..2638    -  protein_bind   CAP binding site: CAP binding activates transcription in the presence of cAMP. E. coli catabolite activator protein
   2651..2743    -  CDS            lacI (fragment): lac repressor; lacI; The lac repressor binds to the lac operator to inhibit transcription in E. coli. This inhibition can be relieved by adding lactose or isopropyl-β-D-thiogalactopyranoside (IPTG).
   2926..3514    -  rep_origin     ori: high-copy-number ColE1/pMB1/pBR322/pUC origin of replication
   3685..4545    -  CDS            AmpR: β-lactamase; bla; confers resistance to ampicillin, carbenicillin, and related antibiotics
   4546..4650    -  promoter       AmpR promoter: bla
   4703..5131    -  rep_origin     f1 ori (sequence partly withheld): f1 bacteriophage origin of replication; arrow indicates direction of (+) strand synthesis
   5136..50      -  CDS            lacZα (fragment) (across the origin): LacZα fragment of β-galactosidase; lacZ fragment
