[The description below was written by a language model from this plasmid's Addgene catalogue record and pLannotate feature annotations shown in this document.]
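Description:
pPVxRF3 is a Venus knock-in cassette plasmid built on pBluescriptII SK (+) and catalogued as an insect expression vector, associated with work on endogenously tagging neurotransmitter receptors in the Drosophila brain. It is maintained in E. coli as a high-copy plasmid through the ColE1/pUC-type origin and selected with ampicillin via the β-lactamase gene. The usual pBluescript elements are also present: an f1 origin, lacZα and lac promoter/operator remnants, and T7 and T3 promoters flanking the cloning region.

The cassette sits between the T7 and T3 promoters. It begins with a fragment of the phage φC31 attP site, followed by the coding sequence of Venus, a rapidly maturing yellow fluorescent protein. No promoter is annotated upstream of Venus, which fits a tag meant to be expressed from the locus into which it is inserted. Immediately downstream is a loxP-flanked marker unit: a fragment of the Drosophila hsp70 promoter driving DsRed-Express2, followed by an SV40 large T antigen fragment and the SV40 polyadenylation signal. About 400 bp between the first loxP and the hsp70 fragment are unannotated, so any enhancer acting on this minimal promoter is not stated in the record. The red marker presumably allows animals carrying the integrated cassette to be identified, and Cre recombination between the two loxP sites can then excise it, leaving Venus and a single loxP site.

No homology arms or target gene sequences are annotated, so the plasmid appears to be a generic cassette source rather than a locus-specific donor. The sequencing-derived and depositor sequences are both 5,241 nt and carry the same features, differing in start position and in the annotated orientation of the f1 origin.
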