Addgene plasmid #138385: pPVxRF3
Purpose: Venus knock-in cassette
Depositing lab: Shu Kondo. Depositing organization: National Institute of Genetics. Publication: Neurochemical Organization of the Drosophila Brain Visualized by Endogenously Tagged Neurotransmitter Receptors. Kondo S, Takahashi T, Yamagata N, Imanishi Y, Katow H, Hiramatsu S, Lynn K, Abe A, Kumaraswamy A, Tanimoto H. Cell Rep. 2020 Jan 7;30(1):284-297.e5. doi: 10.1016/j.celrep.2019.12.018. PubMed 31914394.
Backbone
  Vector backbone: pBluescriptII SK (+)
  Vector type: Insect Expression
Growth in bacteria
  Bacterial resistance: Ampicillin, 100 μg/mL
  Growth temperature: 37°C
  Growth strain: DH5alpha
  Copy number: High Copy
Gene/Insert
  Gene/Insert name: Venus
Terms and licenses: Academic/Nonprofit Terms; Industry Terms: Not Available to Industry
How to cite: pPVxRF3 was a gift from Shu Kondo (Addgene plasmid # 138385 ; http://n2t.net/addgene:138385 ; RRID:Addgene_138385)
